Addgene plasmid #105627: pET28a-HaloTag7-SnoopLigase
Purpose: Plasmid for recombinant bacterial expression of SnoopLigase, a protein that promotes the formation of an isopeptide bond between 2 peptide tags (SnoopTagJr and DogTag), with N-terminal HaloTag7
Depositing lab: Mark Howarth. Depositing organization: University of Oxford. Publication: SnoopLigase Catalyzes Peptide-Peptide Locking and Enables Solid-Phase Conjugate Isolation. Buldun CM, Jean JX, Bedford MR, Howarth M. J Am Chem Soc. 2018 Feb 28;140(8):3008-3018. doi: 10.1021/jacs.7b13237. Epub 2018 Feb 14. PubMed 29402082.
Backbone
  Vector backbone: pET28a
  Vector type: Bacterial Expression
Growth in bacteria
  Bacterial resistance: Kanamycin, 50 μg/mL
  Growth temperature: 37°C
  Growth strain: DH5alpha
  Copy number: Low Copy
Gene/Insert
  Gene/Insert name: HaloTag7-SnoopLigase
  Species: Synthetic
  Insert size (bp): 1260
  Promoter: T7
  Cloning method: Gibson Cloning
  Sequencing primers: 5′ T7F; 3′ T7R
Terms and licenses: Academic/Nonprofit Terms; Industry Terms: Not Available to Industry
How to cite: pET28a-HaloTag7-SnoopLigase was a gift from Mark Howarth (Addgene plasmid # 105627 ; http://n2t.net/addgene:105627 ; RRID:Addgene_105627)
