[The description below was written by a language model from this plasmid's Addgene catalogue record and the feature table of its GenBank file.]
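Description:
pET28a-HaloTag7-SnoopLigase is a 6,559 bp bacterial expression plasmid built on the pET28a backbone for recombinant production of a HaloTag7–SnoopLigase fusion protein in E. coli. It is selected with kanamycin through the aph(3')-Ia aminoglycoside phosphotransferase gene and replicates from a ColE1/pBR322-type origin. The pBR322 bom region and the rop gene are also present; rop restrains copy number, which fits the catalogue listing of the plasmid as low copy. An f1 phage origin is present as well, a standard backbone element that permits single-stranded DNA production.

The synthetic insert, listed as about 1.26 kb and introduced by Gibson assembly, sits in a typical pET expression cassette. This consists of a T7 promoter followed by a lac operator, the T7 gene 10 ribosome binding site, the coding region and a T7 terminator. The plasmid-borne lacI gene supplies repressor, so transcription stays low until IPTG or lactose is added in a host that provides T7 RNA polymerase. The open reading frame begins with a 6xHis affinity tag, followed by HaloTag, a modified bacterial dehalogenase that bonds covalently to chloroalkane ligands. The SnoopLigase portion is not annotated as its own feature in either the full-length record or the partial, insert-only record, but by the catalogue description it lies downstream of HaloTag, in the unannotated stretch before the terminator.

SnoopLigase promotes isopeptide bond formation between two peptide tags, SnoopTagJr and DogTag. The associated publication title points to peptide–peptide locking and solid-phase isolation of conjugates, and the HaloTag would plausibly allow covalent anchoring of the ligase to chloroalkane-bearing supports, though the record does not state this explicitly.
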