LOCUS       Exported 6559 bp ds-DNA circular SYN 12-MAY-2021
DEFINITION  Plasmid for recombinant bacterial expression of SnoopLigase, a
            protein that promotes the formation of an isopeptide bond between 2
            peptide tags (SnoopTagJr and DogTag), with N-terminal HaloTag7.
ACCESSION   .
VERSION     .
KEYWORDS    pET28a-HaloTag7-SnoopLigase
SOURCE      synthetic DNA construct
  ORGANISM  synthetic DNA construct
REFERENCE   1 (bases 1 to 6559)
  AUTHORS   Buldun CM, Jean JX, Bedford MR, Howarth M
  TITLE     SnoopLigase Catalyzes Peptide-Peptide Locking and Enables
            Solid-Phase Conjugate Isolation.
  JOURNAL   J Am Chem Soc. 2018 Feb 28;140(8):3008-3018. doi:
            10.1021/jacs.7b13237. Epub 2018 Feb 14.
  PUBMED    29402082
REFERENCE   2 (bases 1 to 6559)
  AUTHORS   .
  TITLE     Direct Submission
  JOURNAL   Exported May 12, 2021 from SnapGene Server 1.1.58
            http://www.snapgene.com
FEATURES             Location/Qualifiers
     source          1..6559
                     /organism="synthetic DNA construct"
                     /mol_type="other DNA"
     primer_bind     126..145
                     /label=pBRrevBam
                     /note="pBR322 vectors, tet region, downstream of BamHI,
                     reverse primer"
     primer_bind     229..248
                     /label=T7
                     /note="T7 promoter, forward primer"
     promoter        229..247
                     /label=T7 promoter
                     /note="promoter for bacteriophage T7 RNA polymerase"
     protein_bind    248..272
                     /label=lac operator
                     /bound_moiety="lac repressor encoded by lacI"
                     /note="The lac repressor binds to the lac operator to
                     inhibit transcription in E. coli. This inhibition can be
                     relieved by adding lactose or
                     isopropyl-beta-D-thiogalactopyranoside (IPTG)."
     RBS             287..309
                     /note="efficient ribosome binding site from bacteriophage
                     T7 gene 10 (Olins and Rangwala, 1989)"
     CDS             328..345
                     /codon_start=1
                     /product="6xHis affinity tag"
                     /label=6xHis
                     /translation="HHHHHH"
     CDS             355..1239
                     /codon_start=1
                     /product="modified bacterial dehalogenase that forms
                     covalent bonds with chloroalkane derivatives"
                     /label=HaloTag(R)
                     /translation="EIGTGFPFDPHYVEVLGERMHYVDVGPRDGTPVLFLHGNPTSSYV
                     WRNIIPHVAPTHRCIAPDLIGMGKSDKPDLGYFFDDHVRFMDAFIEALGLEEVVLVIHD
                     WGSALGFHWAKRNPERVKGIAFMEFIRPIPTWDEWPEFARETFQAFRTTDVGRKLIIDQ
                     NVFIEGTLPMGVVRPLTEVEMDHYREPFLNPVDREPLWRFPNELPIAGEPANIVALVEE
                     YMDWLHQSPVPKLLFWGTPGVLIPPAEAARLAKSLPNCKAVDIGPGLNLLQEDNPDLIG
                     SEIARWLSTLEISG"
     primer_bind     complement(1721..1739)
                     /label=T7 Term
                     /note="T7 terminator, reverse primer"
     terminator      1735..1782
                     /label=T7 terminator
                     /note="transcription terminator for bacteriophage T7 RNA
                     polymerase"
     rep_origin      1819..2274
                     /direction=RIGHT
                     /label=f1 ori
                     /note="f1 bacteriophage origin of replication; arrow
                     indicates direction of (+) strand synthesis"
     primer_bind     complement(1906..1925)
                     /label=F1ori-R
                     /note="F1 origin, reverse primer"
     primer_bind     2116..2137
                     /label=F1ori-F
                     /note="F1 origin, forward primer"
     CDS             complement(2366..3181)
                     /codon_start=1
                     /gene="aph(3')-Ia"
                     /product="aminoglycoside phosphotransferase"
                     /label=KanR
                     /note="confers resistance to kanamycin in bacteria or G418
                     (Geneticin(R)) in eukaryotes"
                     /translation="MSHIQRETSCSRPRLNSNMDADLYGYKWARDNVGQSGATIYRLYG
                     KPDAPELFLKHGKGSVANDVTDEMVRLNWLTEFMPLPTIKHFIRTPDDAWLLTTAIPGK
                     TAFQVLEEYPDSGENIVDALAVFLRRLHSIPVCNCPFNSDRVFRLAQAQSRMNNGLVDA
                     SDFDDERNGWPVEQVWKEMHKLLPFSPDSVVTHGDFSLDNLIFDEGKLIGCIDVGRVGI
                     ADRYQDLAILWNCLGEFSPSLQKRLFQKYGIDNPDMNKLQFHLMLDEFF"
     primer_bind     3089..3108
                     /label=Kan-R
                     /note="Kanamycin resistance gene, reverse primer"
     primer_bind     3173..3192
                     /label=pENTR-R
                     /note="pENTR vectors, reverse primer"
     rep_origin      3303..3891
                     /direction=RIGHT
                     /label=ori
                     /note="high-copy-number ColE1/pMB1/pBR322/pUC origin of
                     replication"
     primer_bind     3792..3811
                     /label=pBR322ori-F
                     /note="pBR322 origin, forward primer"
     primer_bind     4045..4062
                     /label=L4440
                     /note="L4440 vector, forward primer"
     misc_feature    4077..4216
                     /label=bom
                     /note="basis of mobility region from pBR322"
     primer_bind     complement(4142..4161)
                     /label=pRS-marker
                     /note="pRS vectors, use to sequence yeast selectable
                     marker"
     primer_bind     4302..4324
                     /label=pGEX 3'
                     /note="pGEX vectors, reverse primer"
     CDS             complement(4318..4509)
                     /codon_start=1
                     /gene="rop"
                     /product="Rop protein, which maintains plasmids at low copy
                     number"
                     /label=rop
                     /translation="MTKQEKTALNMARFIRSQTLTLLEKLNELDADEQADICESLHDHA
                     DELYRSCLARFGDDGENL"
     CDS             complement(5318..6400)
                     /codon_start=1
                     /gene="lacI"
                     /product="lac repressor"
                     /label=lacI
                     /note="The lac repressor binds to the lac operator to
                     inhibit transcription in E. coli. This inhibition can be
                     relieved by adding lactose or
                     isopropyl-beta-D-thiogalactopyranoside (IPTG)."
                     /translation="MKPVTLYDVAEYAGVSYQTVSRVVNQASHVSAKTREKVEAAMAEL
                     NYIPNRVAQQLAGKQSLLIGVATSSLALHAPSQIVAAIKSRADQLGASVVVSMVERSGV
                     EACKAAVHNLLAQRVSGLIINYPLDDQDAIAVEAACTNVPALFLDVSDQTPINSIIFSH
                     EDGTRLGVEHLVALGHQQIALLAGPLSSVSARLRLAGWHKYLTRNQIQPIAEREGDWSA
                     MSGFQQTMQMLNEGIVPTAMLVANDQMALGAMRAITESGLRVGADISVVGYDDTEDSSC
                     YIPPLTTIKQDFRLLGQTSVDRLLQLSQGQAVKGNQLLPVSLVKRKTTLAPNTQTASPR
                     ALADSLMQLARQVSRLESGQ"
     primer_bind     6362..6381
                     /label=LacI-R
                     /note="LacI, reverse primer"
ORIGIN
        1 gccgcaagga atggtgcatg caaggagatg gcgcccaaca gtcccccggc cacggggcct
       61 gccaccatac ccacgccgaa acaagcgctc atgagcccga agtggcgagc ccgatcttcc
      121 ccatcggtga tgtcggcgat ataggcgcca gcaaccgcac ctgtggcgcc ggtgatgccg
      181 gccacgatgc gtccggcgta gaggatcgag atctcgatcc cgcgaaatta atacgactca
      241 ctatagggga attgtgagcg gataacaatt cccctctaga aataattttg tttaacttta
      301 agaaggagat ataccatggg cagcagccat catcatcatc atcacagcag cggcgaaatc
      361 ggtactggct ttccattcga cccccattat gtggaagtcc tgggcgagcg catgcactac
      421 gtcgatgttg gtccgcgcga tggcacccct gtgctgttcc tgcacggtaa cccgacctcc
      481 tcctacgtgt ggcgcaacat catcccgcat gttgcaccga cccatcgctg cattgctcca
      541 gacctgatcg gtatgggcaa atccgacaaa ccagacctgg gttatttctt cgacgaccac
      601 gtccgcttca tggatgcctt catcgaagcc ctgggtctgg aagaggtcgt cctggtcatt
      661 cacgactggg gctccgctct gggtttccac tgggccaagc gcaatccaga gcgcgtcaaa
      721 ggtattgcat ttatggagtt catccgccct atcccgacct gggacgaatg gccagaattt
      781 gcccgcgaga ccttccaggc cttccgcacc accgacgtcg gccgcaagct gatcatcgat
      841 cagaacgttt ttatcgaggg tacgctgccg atgggtgtcg tccgcccgct gactgaagtc
      901 gagatggacc attaccgcga gccgttcctg aatcctgttg accgcgagcc actgtggcgc
      961 ttcccaaacg agctgccaat cgccggtgag ccagcgaaca tcgtcgcgct ggtcgaagaa
     1021 tacatggact ggctgcacca gtcccctgtc ccgaagctgc tgttctgggg caccccaggc
     1081 gttctgatcc caccggccga agccgctcgc ctggccaaaa gcctgcctaa ctgcaaggct
     1141 gtggacatcg gcccgggtct gaatctgctg caagaagaca acccggacct gatcggcagc
     1201 gagatcgcgc gctggctgtc tactctggag atttccggtg gtagcggtgg gtctggtagt
     1261 ggtgtgaata agaacgataa aaagccgctg cgtggtgccg tgtttagcct gcagaaacag
     1321 catcccgact atcccgatat ctatggcgcg attgatcaga atgggaccta tcaaaatgtg
     1381 cgtaccggcg aagatggtaa actgaccttt aagaatctga gcgatggcaa atatcgcctg
     1441 tttgaaaata gcgaaccccc gggctataaa ccggtgcaga ataagccgat tgtggcgttt
     1501 cagattgtga atggcgaagt gcgtgatgtg accagcattg tgccgccggg tgtgccggct
     1561 acatatgaat ttacctaata aaacggtaaa cattatatca ccaatgaacc gataccgccg
     1621 aaataataaa agcttgcggc cgcactcgag cactaccacc accaccactg agatccggct
     1681 gctaacaaag cccgaaagga agctgagttg gctgctgcca ccgctgagca ataactagca
     1741 taaccccttg gggcctctaa acgggtcttg aggggttttt tgctgaaagg aggaactata
     1801 tccggattgg cgaatgggnn nnnnnnnnnn nnnnnnnnnn nnnnnnnnnn nnnnnnnnnn
     1861 nnnnnnnnnn nnnnnnnnnn nnnnnnnnnn nnnnnnnnnn nnnnnnnnnn nnnnnnnnnn
     1921 nnnnnnnnnn nnnnnnnnnn nncnnnnnnn nnnnnnnnnn nnnnnnnnnn nnnnnnnnnn
     1981 nnnnnnnnnn nnnnnnnnnn nnnnnnnnnn nnnnnnnnnn nnnnnnnnnn nnnnannnnn
     2041 nnnnnnnnnn nnnnnnnnnn nnnnnnnnnn nnnnnnnnnn nnnncctttg acgttggagt
     2101 ccacgttctt taatagtgga ctcttgttcc aaactggaac aacactcaac cctatctcgg
     2161 tctattcttt tgatttataa gggattttgc cgatttcggc ctattggtta aaaaatgagc
     2221 tgatttaaca aaaatttaac gcgaatttta acaaaatatt aacgcttaca atttaggtgg
     2281 cacttttcgg ggaaatgtgc gcggaacccc tatttgttta tttttctaaa tacattcaaa
     2341 tatgtatccg ctcatgaatt aattcttaga aaaactcatc gagcatcaaa tgaaactgca
     2401 atttattcat atcaggatta tcaataccat atttttgaaa aagccgtttc tgtaatgaag
     2461 gagaaaactc accgaggcag ttccatagga tggcaagatc ctggtatcgg tctgcgattc
     2521 cgactcgtcc aacatcaata caacctatta atttcccctc gtcaaaaata aggttatcaa
     2581 gtgagaaatc accatgagtg acgactgaat ccggtgagaa tggcaaaagt ttatgcattt
     2641 ctttccagac ttgttcaaca ggccagccat tacgctcgtc atcaaaatca ctcgcatcaa
     2701 ccaaaccgtt attcattcgt gattgcgcct gagcgagacg aaatacgcga tcgctgttaa
     2761 aaggacaatt acaaacagga atcgaatgca accggcgcag gaacactgcc agcgcatcaa
     2821 caatattttc acctgaatca ggatattctt ctaatacctg gaatgctgtt ttcccgggga
     2881 tcgcagtggt gagtaaccat gcatcatcag gagtacggat aaaatgcttg atggtcggaa
     2941 gaggcataaa ttccgtcagc cagtttagtc tgaccatctc atctgtaaca tcattggcaa
     3001 cgctaccttt gccatgtttc agaaacaact ctggcgcatc gggcttccca tacaatcgat
     3061 agattgtcgc acctgattgc ccgacattat cgcgagccca tttataccca tataaatcag
     3121 catccatgtt ggaatttaat cgcggcctag agcaagacgt ttcccgttga atatggctca
     3181 taacacccct tgtattactg tttatgtaag cagacagttt tattgttcat gaccaaaatc
     3241 ccttaacgtg agttttcgtt ccactgagcg tcagaccccg tagaaaagat caaaggatct
     3301 tcttgagatc ctttttttct gcgcgtaatc tgctgcttgc aaacaaaaaa accaccgcta
     3361 ccagcggtgg tttgtttgcc ggatcaagag ctaccaactc tttttccgaa ggtaactggc
     3421 ttcagcagag cgcagatacc aaatactgtc cttctagtgt agccgtagtt aggccaccac
     3481 ttcaagaact ctgtagcacc gcctacatac ctcgctctgc taatcctgtt accagtggct
     3541 gctgccagtg gcgataagtc gtgtcttacc gggttggact caagacgata gttaccggat
     3601 aaggcgcagc ggtcgggctg aacggggggt tcgtgcacac agcccagctt ggagcgaacg
     3661 acctacaccg aactgagata cctacagcgt gagctatgag aaagcgccac gcttcccgaa
     3721 gggagaaagg cggacaggta tccggtaagc ggcagggtcg gaacaggaga gcgcacgagg
     3781 gagcttccag ggggaaacgc ctggtatctt tatagtcctg tcgggtttcg ccacctctga
     3841 cttgagcgtc gatttttgtg atgctcgtca ggggggcgga gcctatggaa aaacgccagc
     3901 aacgcggcct ttttacggtt cctggccttt tgctggcctt ttgctcacat gttctttcct
     3961 gcgttatccc ctgattctgt ggataaccgt attaccgcct ttgagtgagc tgataccgct
     4021 cgccgcagcc gaacgaccga gcgcagcgag tcagtgagcg aggaagcgga agagcgcctg
     4081 atgcggtatt ttctccttac gcatctgtgc ggtatttcac accgcaatgg tgcactctca
     4141 gtacaatctg ctctgatgcc gcatagttaa gccagtatac actccgctat cgctacgtga
     4201 ctgggtcatg gctgcgcccc gacacccgcc aacacccgct gacgcgccct gacgggcttg
     4261 tctgctcccg gcatccgctt acagacaagc tgtgaccgtc tccgggagct gcatgtgtca
     4321 gaggttttca ccgtcatcac cgaaacgcgc gaggcagctg cggtaaagct catcagcgtg
     4381 gtcgtgaagc gattcacaga tgtctgcctg ttcatccgcg tccagctcgt tgagtttctc
     4441 cagaagcgtt aatgtctggc ttctgataaa gcgggccatg ttaagggcgg ttttttcctg
     4501 tttggtcact gatgcctccg tgtaaggggg atttctgttc atgggggtaa tgataccgat
     4561 gaaacgagag aggatgctca cgatacgggt tactgatgat gaacatgccc ggttactgga
     4621 acgttgtgag ggtaaacaac tggcggtatg gatgcggcgg gaccagagaa aaatcactca
     4681 gggtcaatgc cagcgcttcg ttaatacaga tgtaggtgtt ccacagggta gccagcagca
     4741 tcctgcgatg cagatccgga acataatggt gcagggcgct gacttccgcg tttccagact
     4801 ttacgaaaca cggaaaccga agaccattca tgttgttgct caggtcgcag acgttttgca
     4861 gcagcagtcg cttcacgttc gctcgcgtat cggtgattca ttctgctaac cagtaaggca
     4921 accccgccag cctagccggg tcctcaacga caggagcacg atcatgcgca cccgtggggc
     4981 cgccatgccg gcgataatgg cctgcttctc gccgaaacgt ttggtggcgg gaccagtgac
     5041 gaaggcttga gcgagggcgt gcaagattcc gaataccgca agcgacaggc cgatcatcgt
     5101 cgcgctccag cgaaagcggt cctcgccgaa aatgacccag agcgctgccg gcacctgtcc
     5161 tacgagttgc atgataaaga agacagtcat aagtgcggcg acgatagtca tgccccgcgc
     5221 ccaccggaag gagctgactg ggttgaaggc tctcaagggc atcggtcgag atcccggtgc
     5281 ctaatgagtg agctaactta cattaattgc gttgcgctca ctgcccgctt tccagtcggg
     5341 aaacctgtcg tgccagctgc attaatgaat cggccaacgc gcggggagag gcggtttgcg
     5401 tattgggcgc cagggtggtt tttcttttca ccagtgagac gggcaacagc tgattgccct
     5461 tcaccgcctg gccctgagag agttgcagca agcggtccac gctggtttgc cccagcaggc
     5521 gaaaatcctg tttgatggtg gttaacggcg ggatataaca tgagctgtct tcggtatcgt
     5581 cgtatcccac taccgagata tccgcaccaa cgcgcagccc ggactcggta atggcgcgca
     5641 ttgcgcccag cgccatctga tcgttggcaa ccagcatcgc agtgggaacg atgccctcat
     5701 tcagcatttg catggtttgt tgaaaaccgg acatggcact ccagtcgcct tcccgttccg
     5761 ctatcggctg aatttgattg cgagtgagat atttatgcca gccagccaga cgcagacgcg
     5821 ccgagacaga acttaatggg cccgctaaca gcgcgatttg ctggtgaccc aatgcgacca
     5881 gatgctccac gcccagtcgc gtaccgtctt catgggagaa aataatactg ttgatgggtg
     5941 tctggtcaga gacatcaaga aataacgccg gaacattagt gcaggcagct tccacagcaa
     6001 tggcatcctg gtcatccagc ggatagttaa tgatcagccc actgacgcgt tgcgcgagaa
     6061 gattgtgcac cgccgcttta caggcttcga cgccgcttcg ttctaccatc gacaccacca
     6121 cgctggcacc cagttgatcg gcgcgagatt taatcgccgc gacaatttgc gacggcgcgt
     6181 gcagggccag actggaggtg gcaacgccaa tcagcaacga ctgtttgccc gccagttgtt
     6241 gtgccacgcg gttgggaatg taattcagct ccgccatcgc cgcttccact ttttcccgcg
     6301 ttttcgcaga aacgtggctg gcctggttca ccacgcggga aacggtctga taagagacac
     6361 cggcatactc tgcgacatcg tataacgtta ctggtttcac attcgccacc tctgacttga
     6421 ctctcttccg ggcgctatca tgccataccg cgaaaggttt tgcgccattc gatggtgtcc
     6481 gggatctcga cgctctccct tatgcgactc ctgcattagg aagcagccca gtagtaggtt
     6541 gaggccgttg agcaccgcc
//
