LOCUS       Exported 1263 bp ds-DNA linear SYN 18-MAY-2021
DEFINITION  Plasmid for recombinant bacterial expression of SnoopLigase, a
            protein that promotes the formation of an isopeptide bond between 2
            peptide tags (SnoopTagJr and DogTag), with N-terminal HaloTag7.
ACCESSION   .
VERSION     .
KEYWORDS    pET28a-HaloTag7-SnoopLigase
SOURCE      synthetic DNA construct
  ORGANISM  synthetic DNA construct
REFERENCE   1 (bases 1 to 1263)
  AUTHORS   Buldun CM, Jean JX, Bedford MR, Howarth M
  TITLE     SnoopLigase Catalyzes Peptide-Peptide Locking and Enables
            Solid-Phase Conjugate Isolation.
  JOURNAL   J Am Chem Soc. 2018 Feb 28;140(8):3008-3018. doi:
            10.1021/jacs.7b13237. Epub 2018 Feb 14.
  PUBMED    29402082
REFERENCE   2 (bases 1 to 1263)
  AUTHORS   .
  TITLE     Direct Submission
  JOURNAL   Exported May 18, 2021 from SnapGene Server 1.1.58
            http://www.snapgene.com
FEATURES             Location/Qualifiers
     source          1..1263
                     /organism="synthetic DNA construct"
                     /mol_type="other DNA"
     CDS             13..30
                     /codon_start=1
                     /product="6xHis affinity tag"
                     /label=6xHis
                     /translation="HHHHHH"
     CDS             40..924
                     /codon_start=1
                     /product="modified bacterial dehalogenase that forms
                     covalent bonds with chloroalkane derivatives"
                     /label=HaloTag(R)
                     /translation="EIGTGFPFDPHYVEVLGERMHYVDVGPRDGTPVLFLHGNPTSSYV
                     WRNIIPHVAPTHRCIAPDLIGMGKSDKPDLGYFFDDHVRFMDAFIEALGLEEVVLVIHD
                     WGSALGFHWAKRNPERVKGIAFMEFIRPIPTWDEWPEFARETFQAFRTTDVGRKLIIDQ
                     NVFIEGTLPMGVVRPLTEVEMDHYREPFLNPVDREPLWRFPNELPIAGEPANIVALVEE
                     YMDWLHQSPVPKLLFWGTPGVLIPPAEAARLAKSLPNCKAVDIGPGLNLLQEDNPDLIG
                     SEIARWLSTLEISG"
ORIGIN
        1 atgggcagca gccatcatca tcatcatcac agcagcggcg aaatcggtac tggctttcca
       61 ttcgaccccc attatgtgga agtcctgggc gagcgcatgc actacgtcga tgttggtccg
      121 cgcgatggca cccctgtgct gttcctgcac ggtaacccga cctcctccta cgtgtggcgc
      181 aacatcatcc cgcatgttgc accgacccat cgctgcattg ctccagacct gatcggtatg
      241 ggcaaatccg acaaaccaga cctgggttat ttcttcgacg accacgtccg cttcatggat
      301 gccttcatcg aagccctggg tctggaagag gtcgtcctgg tcattcacga ctggggctcc
      361 gctctgggtt tccactgggc caagcgcaat ccagagcgcg tcaaaggtat tgcatttatg
      421 gagttcatcc gccctatccc gacctgggac gaatggccag aatttgcccg cgagaccttc
      481 caggccttcc gcaccaccga cgtcggccgc aagctgatca tcgatcagaa cgtttttatc
      541 gagggtacgc tgccgatggg tgtcgtccgc ccgctgactg aagtcgagat ggaccattac
      601 cgcgagccgt tcctgaatcc tgttgaccgc gagccactgt ggcgcttccc aaacgagctg
      661 ccaatcgccg gtgagccagc gaacatcgtc gcgctggtcg aagaatacat ggactggctg
      721 caccagtccc ctgtcccgaa gctgctgttc tggggcaccc caggcgttct gatcccaccg
      781 gccgaagccg ctcgcctggc caaaagcctg cctaactgca aggctgtgga catcggcccg
      841 ggtctgaatc tgctgcaaga agacaacccg gacctgatcg gcagcgagat cgcgcgctgg
      901 ctgtctactc tggagatttc cggtggtagc ggtgggtctg gtagtggtgt gaataagaac
      961 gataaaaagc cgctgcgtgg tgccgtgttt agcctgcaga aacagcatcc cgactatccc
     1021 gatatctatg gcgcgattga tcagaatggg acctatcaaa atgtgcgtac cggcgaagat
     1081 ggtaaactga cctttaagaa tctgagcgat ggcaaatatc gcctgtttga aaatagcgaa
     1141 cccccgggct ataaaccggt gcagaataag ccgattgtgg cgtttcagat tgtgaatggc
     1201 gaagtgcgtg atgtgaccag cattgtgccg ccgggtgtgc cggctacata tgaatttacc
     1261 taa
//
